Addgene plasmid #82361: TU#1450_unc-53a_cDNA
Purpose: express unc-53a cDNA
Depositing lab: Martin Chalfie. Depositing organization: Columbia University. Publication: GEFs and Rac GTPases control directional specificity of neurite extension along the anterior-posterior axis. Zheng C, Diaz-Cuadros M, Chalfie M. Proc Natl Acad Sci U S A. 2016 Jun 21;113(25):6973-8. doi: 10.1073/pnas.1607179113. Epub 2016 Jun 6. PubMed 27274054.
Backbone
  Vector backbone: pDONR-221
  Vector type: Worm Expression
Growth in bacteria
  Bacterial resistance: Kanamycin, 50 μg/mL
  Growth temperature: 37°C
  Growth strain: DH5alpha
  Copy number: Unknown
Gene/Insert
  Gene/Insert name: unc-53 a isoform
  Species: C. elegans (nematode)
  Insert size (bp): 4752
  Entrez Gene: unc-53 (a.k.a. CELE_F45E10.1)
  Promoter: none
  Cloning method: Gateway Cloning
  Sequencing primers: 5′ M13F; 3′ M13R
Terms and licenses: Academic/Nonprofit Terms; Industry Terms: Not Available to Industry
How to cite: TU#1450_unc-53a_cDNA was a gift from Martin Chalfie (Addgene plasmid # 82361 ; http://n2t.net/addgene:82361 ; RRID:Addgene_82361)
