[The description below was written by a language model from this plasmid's Addgene catalogue record and pLannotate feature annotations shown in this document.]
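Description:
TU#1450_unc-53a_cDNA is a Gateway entry clone built in the pDONR-221 backbone that carries the cDNA for the a isoform of the Caenorhabditis elegans gene unc-53. The plasmid is about 7.3 kb and is propagated in E. coli through a high-copy ColE1/pUC-type origin, with selection on kanamycin provided by an aminoglycoside phosphotransferase (KanR) gene. Other annotated elements are typical of the donor backbone: rrnB T1 and T2 transcription terminators upstream of the cloning region, which insulate the insert from read-through transcription in bacteria, a T7 promoter downstream of the insert and oriented back toward it, and short lacI and lacZα fragments that are vector remnants rather than functional genes.

The payload is the roughly 4.75 kb unc-53 coding sequence, which encodes a protein involved in the migration and outgrowth of muscles, axons and excretory canals in the worm. It is flanked by attL1 and attL2 sites, the product of a BP recombination into the donor vector. Although the catalogue lists the plasmid as a worm expression vector, the record states that there is no promoter, and none capable of driving the insert in nematodes is annotated. The construct is therefore best understood as a source module. An LR Clonase reaction would transfer the cDNA directionally through the attL sites into an attR-containing destination vector that supplies a promoter and 3′ regulatory sequences. It was deposited with a study of how guanine nucleotide exchange factors and Rac GTPases control the direction of neurite extension along the anterior-posterior axis, consistent with use in building unc-53a expression constructs for C. elegans neurons.
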