Features (pLannotate 1.2.2; 10 found; start..end, strand, type, name):
    121..213     +  CDS            lacI (fragment): lac repressor; lacI; The lac repressor binds to the lac operator to inhibit transcription in E. coli. This inhibition can be relieved by adding lactose or isopropyl-β-D-thiogalactopyranoside (IPTG).
    268..295     -  terminator     rrnB T2 terminator: transcription terminator T2 from the E. coli rrnB gene
    427..470     +  terminator     rrnB T1 terminator: Escherichia coli rrnB; transcription terminator T1 from the E. coli rrnB gene
    517..553     -  CDS            lacZα (fragment): LacZα fragment of β-galactosidase; lacZ fragment
    569..668     +  protein_bind   attL1: mutant version of attL; recombination site for the Gateway® LR reaction LR Clonase™
    671..5419    +  CDS            unc-53: UNC53_CAEEL - Experimental evidence at protein level: Swiss-Prot protein existence level 1. Involved in the migration and outgrowth of muscles, axons and excretory canals. From Caenorhabditis elegans.
   5424..5523    -  protein_bind   attL2: mutant version of attL; recombination site for the Gateway® LR reaction LR Clonase™
   5541..5559    -  promoter       T7 promoter: promoter for bacteriophage T7 RNA polymerase
   5693..6502    +  CDS            KanR: aminoglycoside phosphotransferase; aph(3')-Ia; confers resistance to kanamycin in bacteria or G418 (Geneticin®) in eukaryotes
   6649..7237    +  rep_origin     ori: high-copy-number ColE1/pMB1/pBR322/pUC origin of replication
>Addgene plasmid #82361 | TU#1450_unc-53a_cDNA | addgene full sequence | sequence record 158085 | Addgene assembled sequence
CTTTCCTGCGTTATCCCCTGATTCTGTGGATAACCGTATTACCGCCTTTGAGTGAGCTGATACCGCTCGC
CGCAGCCGAACGACCGAGCGCAGCGAGTCAGTGAGCGAGGAAGCGGAAGAGCGCCCAATACGCAAACCGC
CTCTCCCCGCGCGTTGGCCGATTCATTAATGCAGCTGGCACGACAGGTTTCCCGACTGGAAAGCGGGCAG
TGAGCGCAACGCAATTAATACGCGTACCGCTAGCCAGGAAGAGTTTGTAGAAACGCAAAAAGGCCATCCG
TCAGGATGGCCTTCTGCTTAGTTTGATGCCTGGCAGTTTATGGCGGGCGTCCTGCCCGCCACCCTCCGGG
CCGTTGCTTCACAACGTTCAAATCCGCTCCCGGCGGATTTGTCCTACTCAGGAGAGCGTTCACCGACAAA
CAACAGATAAAACGAAAGGCCCAGTCTTCCGACTGAGCCTTTCGTTTTATTTGATGCCTGGCAGTTCCCT
ACTCTCGCGTTAACGCTAGCATGGATGTTTTCCCAGTCACGACGTTGTAAAACGACGGCCAGTCTTAAGC
TCGGGCCCCAAATAATGATTTTATTTTGACTGATAGTGACCTGTTCGTTGCAACAAATTGATGAGCAATG
CTTTTTTATAATGCCAACTTTGTACAAAAAAGCAGGCTTAATGACGACGTCAAATGTAGAATTGATACCA
ATCTACACGGATTGGGCCAATCGGCACCTTTCGAAGGGCAGCTTATCAAAGTCGATTAGGGATATTTCCA
ATGATTTTCGCGACTATCGACTGGTTTCTCAGCTTATTAATGTGATCGTTCCGATCAACGAATTCTCGCC
TGCATTCACGAAACGTTTGGCAAAAATCACATCGAACCTGGATGGCCTCGAAACGTGTCTCGACTACCTG
AAAAATCTGGGTCTCGACTGCTCGAAACTCACCAAAACCGATATCGACAGCGGAAACTTGGGTGCAGTTC
TCCAGCTGCTCTTCCTGCTCTCCACCTACAAGCAGAAGCTTCGGCAACTGAAAAAAGATCAGAAGAAATT
GGAGCAACTACCCACATCCATTATGCCACCCGCGGTTTCTAAATTACCCTCGCCACGTGTCGCCACGTCA
GCAACCGCTTCAGCAACTAACCCAAATTCCAACTTTCCACAAATGTCAACATCCAGGCTTCAGACTCCAC
AGTCAAGAATATCGAAAATTGATTCATCAAAGATTGGTATCAAGCCAAAGACGTCTGGACTTAAACCACC
CTCATCATCAACCACTTCATCAAATAATACAAATTCATTCCGTCCGTCGAGCCGTTCGAGTGGCAATAAT
AATGTTGGCTCGACGATATCCACATCTGCGAAGAGCTTAGAATCATCATCAACGTACAGCTCTATTTCGA
ATCTAAACCGACCTACCTCCCAACTCCAAAAACCTTCTAGACCACAAACCCAGCTAGTTCGTGTTGCTAC
AACTACAAAAATCGGAAGCTCAAAGCTAGCCGCTCCGAAAGCCGTGAGCACCCCAAAACTTGCTTCTGTG
AAGACTATTGGAGCAAAACAAGAGCCCGATAACAGCGGTGGTGGTGGTGGTGGAATGCTGAAATTAAAGT
TATTCAGTAGCAAAAACCCATCTTCCTCATCGAATAGCCCACAACCTACGAGAAAGGCGGCGGCGGTGCC
TCAACAACAAACTTTGTCGAAAATCGCTGCCCCAGTGAAAAGTGGCCTGAAGCCGCCGACCAGTAAGCTG
GGAAGTGCCACGTCTATGTCGAAGCTTTGTACGCCAAAAGTTTCCTACCGTAAAACGGACGCCCCAATCA
TATCTCAACAAGACTCGAAACGATGCTCAAAGAGCAGTGAAGAAGAGTCCGGATACGCTGGATTCAACAG
CACGTCGCCAACGTCATCATCGACGGAAGGTTCCCTAAGCATGCATTCCACATCTTCCAAGAGTTCAACG
TCAGACGAAAAGTCTCCGTCATCAGACGATCTTACTCTTAACGCCTCCATCGTGACAGCTATCAGACAGC
CGATAGCCGCAACACCGGTTTCTCCAAATATTATCAACAAGCCTGTTGAGGAAAAACCAACACTGGCAGT
GAAAGGAGTGAAAAGCACAGCGAAAAAAGATCCACCTCCAGCTGTTCCGCCACGTGACACCCAGCCAACA
ATCGGAGTTGTTAGTCCAATTATGGCACATAAGAAGTTGACAAATGACCCCGTGATATCTGAAAAACCAG
AACCTGAAAAGCTCCAATCAATGAGCATCGACACGACGGACGTTCCACCGCTTCCACCTCTAAAATCAGT
TGTTCCACTTAAAATGACTTCAATCCGACAACCACCAACGTACGATGTTCTTCTAAAACAAGGAAAAATC
ACATCGCCTGTCAAGTCGTTTGGATATGAGCAGTCGTCCGCGTCTGAAGACTCCATTGTGGCTCATGCGT
CGGCTCAGGTGACTCCGCCGACAAAAACTTCTGGTAATCATTCGCTGGAGAGAAGGATGGGAAAGAATAA
GACATCAGAATCCAGCGGCTACACCTCTGACGCCGGTGTTGCGATGTGCGCCAAAATGAGGGAGAAGCTG
AAAGAATACGATGACATGACTCGTCGAGCACAGAACGGCTATCCTGACAACTTCGAAGACAGTTCCTCCT
TGTCGTCTGGAATATCCGATAACAACGAGCTCGACGACATATCCACGGACGATTTGTCCGGAGTAGACAT
GGCAACAGTCGCCTCCAAACATAGCGACTATTCCCACTTTGTTCGCCATCCCACGTCTTCTTCCTCAAAG
CCCCGAGTCCCCAGTCGGTCCTCCACATCAGTCGATTCTCGATCTCGAGCAGAACAGGAGAATGTGTACA
AACTTCTGTCCCAGTGCCGAACGAGCCAACGTGGCGCCGCTGCCACCTCAACCTTCGGACAACATTCGCT
AAGATCCCCGGGATACTCATCCTATTCTCCACACTTATCAGTGTCAGCTGATAAGGACACAATGTCTATG
CACTCACAGACTAGTCGACGACCTTCTTCACAAAAACCAAGCTATTCAGGCCAATTTCATTCACTTGATC
GTAAATGCCACCTTCAAGAGTTCACATCCACCGAGCACAGAATGGCGGCTCTCTTGAGCCCGAGACGGGT
GCCGAACTCGATGTCGAAATATGATTCTTCAGGATCCTACTCGGCGCGTTCCCGAGGTGGAAGCTCTACT
GGTATCTATGGAGAGACGTTCCAACTGCACAGACTATCCGATGAAAAATCCCCCGCACATTCTGCCAAAA
GTGAGATGGGATCCCAACTATCACTGGCTAGCACGACAGCATATGGATCTCTCAATGAGAAGTACGAACA
TGCTATTCGGGACATGGCACGTGACTTGGAGTGTTACAAGAACACTGTCGACTCACTAACCAAGAAACAG
GAGAACTATGGAGCATTGTTTGATCTTTTTGAGCAAAAGCTTAGAAAACTCACTCAACACATTGATCGAT
CCAACTTGAAGCCTGAAGAGGCAATACGATTCAGGCAGGACATTGCTCATTTGAGGGATATTAGCAATCA
TCTTGCATCCAACTCAGCTCATGCTAACGAAGGCGCTGGTGAGCTTCTTCGTCAACCATCTCTGGAATCA
GTTGCATCCCATCGATCATCGATGTCATCGTCGTCGAAAAGCAGCAAGCAGGAGAAGATCAGCTTGAGCT
CGTTTGGCAAGAACAAGAAGAGCTGGATCCGCTCCTCACTCTCCAAGTTCACCAAGAAGAAGAACAAGAA
CTACGACGAAGCACATATGCCATCAATTTCCGGATCTCAAGGAACTCTTGACAACATTGATGTGATTGAG
TTGAAGCAAGAGCTCAAAGAACGCGATAGTGCACTTTACGAAGTCCGCCTTGACAATCTGGATCGTGCCC
GCGAAGTTGATGTTCTGAGGGAGACAGTGAACAAGTTGAAAACCGAGAACAAGCAATTAAAGAAAGAAGT
GGACAAACTCACCAACGGTCCAGCCACTCGTGCTTCTTCCCGCGCCTCAATTCCAGTTATCTACGACGAT
GAGCATGTCTATGATGCAGCGTGTAGCAGTACATCAGCTAGTCAATCTTCGAAACGATCCTCTGGCTGCA
ACTCAATCAAGGTTACTGTAAACGTGGACATCGCTGGAGAAATCAGTTCGATCGTTAACCCGGACAAAGA
GATAATCGTAGGATATCTTGCCATGCCAACCAGTCAGTCATGCTGGAAAGACATTGATGTTTCTATTCTA
GGACTATTTGAAGTCTACCTATCCAGAATTGATGTGGAGCATCAACTTGGAATCGATGCTCGTGATTCTA
TCCTTGGCTATCAAATTGGTGAACTTCGACGCGTCATTGGAGACTCCACAACCATGATAACCAGCCATCC
AACTGACATTCTTACTTCCTCAACTACAATCCGAATGTTCATGCACGGTGCCGCACAGAGTCGCGTAGAC
AGTCTGGTCCTTGATATGCTTCTTCCAAAGCAAATGATTCTCCAACTCGTCAAGTCAATTTTGACAGAGA
GACGTCTGGTGTTAGCTGGAGCAACTGGAATTGGAAAGAGCAAACTGGCGAAGACCCTGGCTGCTTATGT
ATCTATTCGAACAAATCAATCCGAAGATAGTATTGTTAATATCAGCATTCCTGAAAACAATAAAGAAGAA
TTGCTTCAAGTGGAACGACGCCTGGAAAAGATCTTGAGAAGCAAAGAATCATGCATCGTAATTCTAGATA
ATATCCCAAAGAATCGAATTGCATTTGTTGTATCCGTTTTTGCAAATGTCCCACTTCAAAACAACGAAGG
TCCATTTGTAGTATGCACAGTCAACCGATATCAAATCCCTGAGCTTCAAATTCACCACAATTTCAAAATG
TCAGTAATGTCGAATCGTCTCGAAGGATTCATCCTACGTTACCTCCGACGACGGGCGGTAGAGGATGAGT
ATCGTCTAACTGTACAGATGCCATCAGAGCTCTTCAAAATCATTGACTTCTTCCCAATAGCTCTTCAGGC
CGTCAATAATTTTATTGAGAAAACGAATTCTGTTGATGTGACAGTTGGTCCAAGAGCATGCTTGAACTGT
CCTCTAACTGTCGATGGATCCCGTGAATGGTTCATTCGATTGTGGAATGAGAACTTCATTCCATATTTGG
AACGTGTTGCTAGAGATGGCAAAAAAACCTTCGGTCGCTGCACTTCCTTCGAGGATCCCACCGACATCGT
CTCTGAAAAATGGCCGTGGTTCGATGGTGAAAACCCGGAGAATGTGCTCAAACGTCTTCAACTCCAAGAC
CTCGTCCCGTCACCTGCCAACTCATCCCGACAACACTTCAATCCCCTCGAGTCGTTGATCCAATTGCATG
CTACCAAGCATCAGACCATCGACAACATTTGACACCCAGCTTTCTTGTACAAAGTTGGCATTATAAGAAA
GCATTGCTTATCAATTTGTTGCAACGAACAGGTCACTATCAGTCAAAATAAAATCATTATTTGCCATCCA
GCTGATATCCCCTATAGTGAGTCGTATTACATGGTCATAGCTGTTTCCTGGCAGCTCTGGCCCGTGTCTC
AAAATCTCTGATGTTACATTGCACAAGATAAAATAATATCATCATGAACAATAAAACTGTCTGCTTACAT
AAACAGTAATACAAGGGGTGTTATGAGCCATATTCAACGGGAAACGTCGAGGCCGCGATTAAATTCCAAC
ATGGATGCTGATTTATATGGGTATAAATGGGCTCGCGATAATGTCGGGCAATCAGGTGCGACAATCTATC
GCTTGTATGGGAAGCCCGATGCGCCAGAGTTGTTTCTGAAACATGGCAAAGGTAGCGTTGCCAATGATGT
TACAGATGAGATGGTCAGACTAAACTGGCTGACGGAATTTATGCCTCTTCCGACCATCAAGCATTTTATC
CGTACTCCTGATGATGCATGGTTACTCACCACTGCGATCCCCGGAAAAACAGCATTCCAGGTATTAGAAG
AATATCCTGATTCAGGTGAAAATATTGTTGATGCGCTGGCAGTGTTCCTGCGCCGGTTGCATTCGATTCC
TGTTTGTAATTGTCCTTTTAACAGCGATCGCGTATTTCGTCTCGCTCAGGCGCAATCACGAATGAATAAC
GGTTTGGTTGATGCGAGTGATTTTGATGACGAGCGTAATGGCTGGCCTGTTGAACAAGTCTGGAAAGAAA
TGCATAAACTTTTGCCATTCTCACCGGATTCAGTCGTCACTCATGGTGATTTCTCACTTGATAACCTTAT
TTTTGACGAGGGGAAATTAATAGGTTGTATTGATGTTGGACGAGTCGGAATCGCAGACCGATACCAGGAT
CTTGCCATCCTATGGAACTGCCTCGGTGAGTTTTCTCCTTCATTACAGAAACGGCTTTTTCAAAAATATG
GTATTGATAATCCTGATATGAATAAATTGCAGTTTCATTTGATGCTCGATGAGTTTTTCTAATCAGAATT
GGTTAATTGGTTGTAACACTGGCAGAGCATTACGCTGACTTGACGGGACGGCGCAAGCTCATGACCAAAA
TCCCTTAACGTGAGTTACGCGTCGTTCCACTGAGCGTCAGACCCCGTAGAAAAGATCAAAGGATCTTCTT
GAGATCCTTTTTTTCTGCGCGTAATCTGCTGCTTGCAAACAAAAAAACCACCGCTACCAGCGGTGGTTTG
TTTGCCGGATCAAGAGCTACCAACTCTTTTTCCGAAGGTAACTGGCTTCAGCAGAGCGCAGATACCAAAT
ACTGTTCTTCTAGTGTAGCCGTAGTTAGGCCACCACTTCAAGAACTCTGTAGCACCGCCTACATACCTCG
CTCTGCTAATCCTGTTACCAGTGGCTGCTGCCAGTGGCGATAAGTCGTGTCTTACCGGGTTGGACTCAAG
ACGATAGTTACCGGATAAGGCGCAGCGGTCGGGCTGAACGGGGGGTTCGTGCACACAGCCCAGCTTGGAG
CGAACGACCTACACCGAACTGAGATACCTACAGCGTGAGCTATGAGAAAGCGCCACGCTTCCCGAAGGGA
GAAAGGCGGACAGGTATCCGGTAAGCGGCAGGGTCGGAACAGGAGAGCGCACGAGGGAGCTTCCAGGGGG
AAACGCCTGGTATCTTTATAGTCCTGTCGGGTTTCGCCACCTCTGACTTGAGCGTCGATTTTTGTGATGC
TCGTCAGGGGGGCGGAGCCTATGGAAAAACGCCAGCAACGCGGCCTTTTTACGGTTCCTGGCCTTTTGCT
GGCCTTTTGCTCACATGTT
