>Addgene plasmid #82361 | TU#1450_unc-53a_cDNA | depositor partial sequence | sequence record 155943 | unc-53a cDNA
ATGACGACGTCAAATGTAGAATTGATACCAATCTACACGGATTGGGCCAATCGGCACCTTTCGAAGGGCA
GCTTATCAAAGTCGATTAGGGATATTTCCAATGATTTTCGCGACTATCGACTGGTTTCTCAGCTTATTAA
TGTGATCGTTCCGATCAACGAATTCTCGCCTGCATTCACGAAACGTTTGGCAAAAATCACATCGAACCTG
GATGGCCTCGAAACGTGTCTCGACTACCTGAAAAATCTGGGTCTCGACTGCTCGAAACTCACCAAAACCG
ATATCGACAGCGGAAACTTGGGTGCAGTTCTCCAGCTGCTCTTCCTGCTCTCCACCTACAAGCAGAAGCT
TCGGCAACTGAAAAAAGATCAGAAGAAATTGGAGCAACTACCCACATCCATTATGCCACCCGCGGTTTCT
AAATTACCCTCGCCACGTGTCGCCACGTCAGCAACCGCTTCAGCAACTAACCCAAATTCCAACTTTCCAC
AAATGTCAACATCCAGGCTTCAGACTCCACAGTCAAGAATATCGAAAATTGATTCATCAAAGATTGGTAT
CAAGCCAAAGACGTCTGGACTTAAACCACCCTCATCATCAACCACTTCATCAAATAATACAAATTCATTC
CGTCCGTCGAGCCGTTCGAGTGGCAATAATAATGTTGGCTCGACGATATCCACATCTGCGAAGAGCTTAG
AATCATCATCAACGTACAGCTCTATTTCGAATCTAAACCGACCTACCTCCCAACTCCAAAAACCTTCTAG
ACCACAAACCCAGCTAGTTCGTGTTGCTACAACTACAAAAATCGGAAGCTCAAAGCTAGCCGCTCCGAAA
GCCGTGAGCACCCCAAAACTTGCTTCTGTGAAGACTATTGGAGCAAAACAAGAGCCCGATAACAGCGGTG
GTGGTGGTGGTGGAATGCTGAAATTAAAGTTATTCAGTAGCAAAAACCCATCTTCCTCATCGAATAGCCC
ACAACCTACGAGAAAGGCGGCGGCGGTGCCTCAACAACAAACTTTGTCGAAAATCGCTGCCCCAGTGAAA
AGTGGCCTGAAGCCGCCGACCAGTAAGCTGGGAAGTGCCACGTCTATGTCGAAGCTTTGTACGCCAAAAG
TTTCCTACCGTAAAACGGACGCCCCAATCATATCTCAACAAGACTCGAAACGATGCTCAAAGAGCAGTGA
AGAAGAGTCCGGATACGCTGGATTCAACAGCACGTCGCCAACGTCATCATCGACGGAAGGTTCCCTAAGC
ATGCATTCCACATCTTCCAAGAGTTCAACGTCAGACGAAAAGTCTCCGTCATCAGACGATCTTACTCTTA
ACGCCTCCATCGTGACAGCTATCAGACAGCCGATAGCCGCAACACCGGTTTCTCCAAATATTATCAACAA
GCCTGTTGAGGAAAAACCAACACTGGCAGTGAAAGGAGTGAAAAGCACAGCGAAAAAAGATCCACCTCCA
GCTGTTCCGCCACGTGACACCCAGCCAACAATCGGAGTTGTTAGTCCAATTATGGCACATAAGAAGTTGA
CAAATGACCCCGTGATATCTGAAAAACCAGAACCTGAAAAGCTCCAATCAATGAGCATCGACACGACGGA
CGTTCCACCGCTTCCACCTCTAAAATCAGTTGTTCCACTTAAAATGACTTCAATCCGACAACCACCAACG
TACGATGTTCTTCTAAAACAAGGAAAAATCACATCGCCTGTCAAGTCGTTTGGATATGAGCAGTCGTCCG
CGTCTGAAGACTCCATTGTGGCTCATGCGTCGGCTCAGGTGACTCCGCCGACAAAAACTTCTGGTAATCA
TTCGCTGGAGAGAAGGATGGGAAAGAATAAGACATCAGAATCCAGCGGCTACACCTCTGACGCCGGTGTT
GCGATGTGCGCCAAAATGAGGGAGAAGCTGAAAGAATACGATGACATGACTCGTCGAGCACAGAACGGCT
ATCCTGACAACTTCGAAGACAGTTCCTCCTTGTCGTCTGGAATATCCGATAACAACGAGCTCGACGACAT
ATCCACGGACGATTTGTCCGGAGTAGACATGGCAACAGTCGCCTCCAAACATAGCGACTATTCCCACTTT
GTTCGCCATCCCACGTCTTCTTCCTCAAAGCCCCGAGTCCCCAGTCGGTCCTCCACATCAGTCGATTCTC
GATCTCGAGCAGAACAGGAGAATGTGTACAAACTTCTGTCCCAGTGCCGAACGAGCCAACGTGGCGCCGC
TGCCACCTCAACCTTCGGACAACATTCGCTAAGATCCCCGGGATACTCATCCTATTCTCCACACTTATCA
GTGTCAGCTGATAAGGACACAATGTCTATGCACTCACAGACTAGTCGACGACCTTCTTCACAAAAACCAA
GCTATTCAGGCCAATTTCATTCACTTGATCGTAAATGCCACCTTCAAGAGTTCACATCCACCGAGCACAG
AATGGCGGCTCTCTTGAGCCCGAGACGGGTGCCGAACTCGATGTCGAAATATGATTCTTCAGGATCCTAC
TCGGCGCGTTCCCGAGGTGGAAGCTCTACTGGTATCTATGGAGAGACGTTCCAACTGCACAGACTATCCG
ATGAAAAATCCCCCGCACATTCTGCCAAAAGTGAGATGGGATCCCAACTATCACTGGCTAGCACGACAGC
ATATGGATCTCTCAATGAGAAGTACGAACATGCTATTCGGGACATGGCACGTGACTTGGAGTGTTACAAG
AACACTGTCGACTCACTAACCAAGAAACAGGAGAACTATGGAGCATTGTTTGATCTTTTTGAGCAAAAGC
TTAGAAAACTCACTCAACACATTGATCGATCCAACTTGAAGCCTGAAGAGGCAATACGATTCAGGCAGGA
CATTGCTCATTTGAGGGATATTAGCAATCATCTTGCATCCAACTCAGCTCATGCTAACGAAGGCGCTGGT
GAGCTTCTTCGTCAACCATCTCTGGAATCAGTTGCATCCCATCGATCATCGATGTCATCGTCGTCGAAAA
GCAGCAAGCAGGAGAAGATCAGCTTGAGCTCGTTTGGCAAGAACAAGAAGAGCTGGATCCGCTCCTCACT
CTCCAAGTTCACCAAGAAGAAGAACAAGAACTACGACGAAGCACATATGCCATCAATTTCCGGATCTCAA
GGAACTCTTGACAACATTGATGTGATTGAGTTGAAGCAAGAGCTCAAAGAACGCGATAGTGCACTTTACG
AAGTCCGCCTTGACAATCTGGATCGTGCCCGCGAAGTTGATGTTCTGAGGGAGACAGTGAACAAGTTGAA
AACCGAGAACAAGCAATTAAAGAAAGAAGTGGACAAACTCACCAACGGTCCAGCCACTCGTGCTTCTTCC
CGCGCCTCAATTCCAGTTATCTACGACGATGAGCATGTCTATGATGCAGCGTGTAGCAGTACATCAGCTA
GTCAATCTTCGAAACGATCCTCTGGCTGCAACTCAATCAAGGTTACTGTAAACGTGGACATCGCTGGAGA
AATCAGTTCGATCGTTAACCCGGACAAAGAGATAATCGTAGGATATCTTGCCATGCCAACCAGTCAGTCA
TGCTGGAAAGACATTGATGTTTCTATTCTAGGACTATTTGAAGTCTACCTATCCAGAATTGATGTGGAGC
ATCAACTTGGAATCGATGCTCGTGATTCTATCCTTGGCTATCAAATTGGTGAACTTCGACGCGTCATTGG
AGACTCCACAACCATGATAACCAGCCATCCAACTGACATTCTTACTTCCTCAACTACAATCCGAATGTTC
ATGCACGGTGCCGCACAGAGTCGCGTAGACAGTCTGGTCCTTGATATGCTTCTTCCAAAGCAAATGATTC
TCCAACTCGTCAAGTCAATTTTGACAGAGAGACGTCTGGTGTTAGCTGGAGCAACTGGAATTGGAAAGAG
CAAACTGGCGAAGACCCTGGCTGCTTATGTATCTATTCGAACAAATCAATCCGAAGATAGTATTGTTAAT
ATCAGCATTCCTGAAAACAATAAAGAAGAATTGCTTCAAGTGGAACGACGCCTGGAAAAGATCTTGAGAA
GCAAAGAATCATGCATCGTAATTCTAGATAATATCCCAAAGAATCGAATTGCATTTGTTGTATCCGTTTT
TGCAAATGTCCCACTTCAAAACAACGAAGGTCCATTTGTAGTATGCACAGTCAACCGATATCAAATCCCT
GAGCTTCAAATTCACCACAATTTCAAAATGTCAGTAATGTCGAATCGTCTCGAAGGATTCATCCTACGTT
ACCTCCGACGACGGGCGGTAGAGGATGAGTATCGTCTAACTGTACAGATGCCATCAGAGCTCTTCAAAAT
CATTGACTTCTTCCCAATAGCTCTTCAGGCCGTCAATAATTTTATTGAGAAAACGAATTCTGTTGATGTG
ACAGTTGGTCCAAGAGCATGCTTGAACTGTCCTCTAACTGTCGATGGATCCCGTGAATGGTTCATTCGAT
TGTGGAATGAGAACTTCATTCCATATTTGGAACGTGTTGCTAGAGATGGCAAAAAAACCTTCGGTCGCTG
CACTTCCTTCGAGGATCCCACCGACATCGTCTCTGAAAAATGGCCGTGGTTCGATGGTGAAAACCCGGAG
AATGTGCTCAAACGTCTTCAACTCCAAGACCTCGTCCCGTCACCTGCCAACTCATCCCGACAACACTTCA
ATCCCCTCGAGTCGTTGATCCAATTGCATGCTACCAAGCATCAGACCATCGACAACATTTGA
