>Addgene plasmid #82361 | TU#1450_unc-53a_cDNA | addgene partial sequence | sequence record 158083 | M13-F20 5'-TGTAAAACGACGGCCAGT-3'
TTTTATTTTGACTGATAGTGACCTGTTCGTTGCAACAAATTGATGAGCAATGCTTTTTTATAATGCCAAC
TTTGTACAAAAAAGCAGGCTTAATGACGACGTCAAATGTAGAATTGATACCAATCTACACGGATTGGGCC
AATCGGCACCTTTCGAAGGGCAGCTTATCAAAGTCGATTAGGGATATTTCCAATGATTTTCGCGACTATC
GACTGGTTTCTCAGCTTATTAATGTGATCGTTCCGATCAACGAATTCTCGCCTGCATTCACGAAACGTTT
GGCAAAAATCACATCGAACCTGGATGGCCTCGAAACGTGTCTCGACTACCTGAAAAATCTGGGTCTCGAC
TGCTCGAAACTCACCAAAACCGATATCGACAGCGGAAACTTGGGTGCAGTTCTCCAGCTGCTCTTCCTGC
TCTCCACCTACAAGCAGAAGCTTCGGCAACTGAAAAAAGATCAGAAGAAATTGGAGCAACTACCCACATC
CATTATGCCACCCGCGGTTTCTAAATTACCCTCGCCACGTGTCGCCACGTCAGCAACCGCTTCAGCAACT
AACCCAAATTCCAACTTTCCACAAATGTCAACATCCAGGCTTCAGACTCCACAGTCAAGAATATCGAAAA
TTGATTCATCAAAGATTGGTATCAAGCCAAAGACGTCTGGACTTAAACCACCCTCATCATCAACCACTTC
ATCAAATAATACAAATTCATTCCGTCCGTCGAGCCGTTCGAGTGGCAATAATAATGTTGGCTCGACGATA
TCCACATCTGCGAAGAGCTTAGAATCATCATCAACGTACAGCTCTATT
