>Addgene plasmid #82361 | TU#1450_unc-53a_cDNA | addgene partial sequence | sequence record 158084 | M13-Rev 5'-CAGGAAACAGCTATGACC-3'
ATAATGATTTTATTTTGACTGATAGTGACCTGTTCGTTGCAACAAATTGATAAGCAATGCTTTCTTATAA
TGCCAACTTTGTACAAGAAAGCTGGGTGTCAAATGTTGTCGATGGTCTGATGCTTGGTAGCATGCAATTG
GATCAACGACTCGAGGGGATTGAAGTGTTGTCGGGATGAGTTGGCAGGTGACGGGACGAGGTCTTGGAGT
TGAAGACGTTTGAGCACATTCTCCGGGTTTTCACCATCGAACCACGGCCATTTTTCAGAGACGATGTCGG
TGGGATCCTCGAAGGAAGTGCAGCGACCGAAGGTTTTTTTGCCATCTCTAGCAACACGTTCCAAATATGG
AATGAAGTTCTCATTCCACAATCGAATGAACCATTCACGGGATCCATCGACAGTTAGAGGACAGTTCAAG
CATGCTCTTGGACCAACTGTCACATCAACAGAATTCGTTTTCTCAATAAAATTATTGACGGCCTGAAGAG
CTATTGGGAAGAAGTCAATGATTTTGAAGAGCTCTGATGGCATCTGTACAGTTAGACGATACTCATCCTC
TACCGCCCGTCGTCGGAGGTAACGTAGGATGAATCCTTCGAGACGATTCGACATTACTGACATTTTGAAA
TTGTGGTGAATTTGAAGCTCAGGGATTTGATATCGGTTGACTGTGCATACTACAAATGGACCTTCGTTGT
TTTGAAGTGGGACATTTGCAAAAACGGATACAACAAATGCAATTCGATTCTTTGGGATATTATCTAGAAT
TACGATGCATGATTCTTTGCTTCTCAAGATCTT
